Addgene plasmid #121688: HB501: pMVP (L1-L4) RIP
Purpose: pMVP L1-L4 entry plasmid, contains rat Ins1 promoter (RIP) for 3-component MultiSite Gateway Pro assembly
Depositing lab: Christopher Newgard. Depositing organization: Duke University. Publication: Creation of versatile cloning platforms for transgene expression and dCas9-based epigenome editing. Haldeman JM, Conway AE, Arlotto ME, Slentz DH, Muoio DM, Becker TC, Newgard CB. Nucleic Acids Res. 2018 Dec 27. pii: 5264291. doi: 10.1093/nar/gky1286. PubMed 30590691.
Backbone
  Vector backbone: pDONR221 P1-P4
  Backbone manufacturer: Invitrogen
  Backbone size w/o insert (bp): 2557
  Vector type: Synthetic Biology ; pMVP Gateway Entry Plasmid
Growth in bacteria
  Bacterial resistance: Kanamycin, 50 μg/mL
  Growth temperature: 37°C
  Growth strain: DH5alpha
  Copy number: High Copy
Gene/Insert
  Gene/Insert name: Rat Ins1 promoter (RIP; β-cell specific)
  Species: Synthetic
  Insert size (bp): 435
  Cloning method: Gateway Cloning
  Sequencing primers: 5′ M13F; 3′ M13R
Terms and licenses: Academic/Nonprofit Terms; Industry Terms: Not Available to Industry
How to cite: HB501: pMVP (L1-L4) RIP was a gift from Christopher Newgard (Addgene plasmid # 121688 ; http://n2t.net/addgene:121688 ; RRID:Addgene_121688)
