[The description below was written by a language model from this plasmid's Addgene catalogue record and pLannotate feature annotations shown in this document.]
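Description:
HB501: pMVP (L1-L4) RIP is a Gateway entry plasmid from the pMVP modular cloning platform, built on the Invitrogen pDONR221 P1-P4 backbone. It is a small (about 3 kb) bacterial cloning vector rather than an expression construct in its own right. It is propagated in E. coli at high copy from a ColE1/pUC-type origin and selected with kanamycin through an aminoglycoside phosphotransferase (KanR) gene. The backbone also carries rrnB T1 and T2 transcription terminators upstream of the cloning region, which insulate the insert from read-through transcription. A T7 promoter lies just beyond attL4. Short lacI and lacZα fragments are annotated, and these appear to be backbone remnants around the M13 primer sites used for sequence verification.

The payload is a 435 bp rat Ins1 promoter (RIP), described as pancreatic β-cell specific. It lies between the attL1 and attL4 recombination sites, although the feature table does not annotate the promoter itself and shows only the flanking att sites. The insert species is recorded as synthetic. The attL1/attL4 pair defines this plasmid as the first-position module in a three-component MultiSite Gateway Pro assembly. In an LR Clonase reaction it recombines with two further entry plasmids carrying compatible att sites and with a destination vector. This places RIP upstream of the downstream elements in a fixed order and orientation. The plasmid therefore serves as a promoter-donor module for building transgene expression vectors restricted to insulin-producing cells. According to the associated publication, the wider platform supports both versatile transgene expression and dCas9-based epigenome editing. The record does not specify which partner entry plasmids or destination vectors are used with it.
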