Features (pLannotate 1.2.2; 9 found; start..end, strand, type, name):
    121..213     +  CDS            lacI (fragment): lac repressor; lacI; The lac repressor binds to the lac operator to inhibit transcription in E. coli. This inhibition can be relieved by adding lactose or isopropyl-β-D-thiogalactopyranoside (IPTG).
    268..295     -  terminator     rrnB T2 terminator: transcription terminator T2 from the E. coli rrnB gene
    427..470     +  terminator     rrnB T1 terminator: Escherichia coli rrnB; transcription terminator T1 from the E. coli rrnB gene
    517..553     -  CDS            lacZα (fragment): LacZα fragment of β-galactosidase; lacZ fragment
    569..668     +  protein_bind   attL1: mutant version of attL; recombination site for the Gateway® LR reaction LR Clonase™
   1107..1202    -  protein_bind   attL4: mutant version of attL; recombination site for the Gateway® LR reaction LR Clonase™
   1234..1252    -  promoter       T7 promoter: promoter for bacteriophage T7 RNA polymerase
   1386..2195    +  CDS            KanR: aminoglycoside phosphotransferase; aph(3')-Ia; confers resistance to kanamycin in bacteria or G418 (Geneticin®) in eukaryotes
   2342..2930    +  rep_origin     ori: high-copy-number ColE1/pMB1/pBR322/pUC origin of replication
>Addgene plasmid #121688 | HB501: pMVP (L1-L4) RIP | addgene full sequence | sequence record 237027 | Addgene NGS Result
CTTTCCTGCGTTATCCCCTGATTCTGTGGATAACCGTATTACCGCCTTTGAGTGAGCTGATACCGCTCGC
CGCAGCCGAACGACCGAGCGCAGCGAGTCAGTGAGCGAGGAAGCGGAAGAGCGCCCAATACGCAAACCGC
CTCTCCCCGCGCGTTGGCCGATTCATTAATGCAGCTGGCACGACAGGTTTCCCGACTGGAAAGCGGGCAG
TGAGCGCAACGCAATTAATACGCGTACCGCTAGCCAGGAAGAGTTTGTAGAAACGCAAAAAGGCCATCCG
TCAGGATGGCCTTCTGCTTAGTTTGATGCCTGGCAGTTTATGGCGGGCGTCCTGCCCGCCACCCTCCGGG
CCGTTGCTTCACAACGTTCAAATCCGCTCCCGGCGGATTTGTCCTACTCAGGAGAGCGTTCACCGACAAA
CAACAGATAAAACGAAAGGCCCAGTCTTCCGACTGAGCCTTTCGTTTTATTTGATGCCTGGCAGTTCCCT
ACTCTCGCGTTAACGCTAGCATGGATGTTTTCCCAGTCACGACGTTGTAAAACGACGGCCAGTCTTAAGC
TCGGGCCCCAAATAATGATTTTATTTTGACTGATAGTGACCTGTTCGTTGCAACAAATTGATGAGCAATG
CTTTTTTATAATGCCAACTTTGTACAAAAAAGCAGGCTTAAGACTGAGCTAAGAATCCAGCTATCAATAG
AAACTATGAAACAGTTCCAGGGACAAAGATACCAGGTCCCCAACAACTGCAACTTTCTGGGAAATGAGGT
GGAAAATGCTCAGCCAAGGAAAAAGAGGGCCTTACCCTCTCTGGGACAATGATTGTGCTGTGAACTGCTT
CATCAGGCCATCTGGCCCCTTGTTAATAATCTAATTACCCTAGGTCTAAGTAGAGTTGTTGACGTCCAAT
GAGCGCTTTCTGCAGACTTAGCACTAGGCAAGTGTTTGGAAATTACAGCTTCAGCCCCTCTCGCCATCTG
CCTACCTACCCCTCCTAGAGCCCTTAATGGGCCAAACGGCAAAGTCCAGGGGGCAGAGAGGAGGTGCTTT
GGACTATAAAGCTAGTGGAGACCCAGTAACTCCCAACCCTAAGTGACCAGCTCACCCAACTTTTCTATAC
AAAGTTGGCATTATAAGAAAGCATTGCTTATCAATTTGTTGCAACGAACAGGTCACTATCAGTCAAAATA
AAATCATTATTTGCCATCCAGCTGCAGGGCGGCCGCGATATCCCCTATAGTGAGTCGTATTACATGGTCA
TAGCTGTTTCCTGGCAGCTCTGGCCCGTGTCTCAAAATCTCTGATGTTACATTGCACAAGATAAAAATAT
ATCATCATGAACAATAAAACTGTCTGCTTACATAAACAGTAATACAAGGGGTGTTATGAGCCATATTCAA
CGGGAAACGTCGAGGCCGCGATTAAATTCCAACATGGATGCTGATTTATATGGGTATAAATGGGCTCGCG
ATAATGTCGGGCAATCAGGTGCGACAATCTATCGCTTGTATGGGAAGCCCGATGCGCCAGAGTTGTTTCT
GAAACATGGCAAAGGTAGCGTTGCCAATGATGTTACAGATGAGATGGTCAGACTAAACTGGCTGACGGAA
TTTATGCCTCTTCCGACCATCAAGCATTTTATCCGTACTCCTGATGATGCATGGTTACTCACCACTGCGA
TCCCCGGAAAAACAGCATTCCAGGTATTAGAAGAATATCCTGATTCAGGTGAAAATATTGTTGATGCGCT
GGCAGTGTTCCTGCGCCGGTTGCATTCGATTCCTGTTTGTAATTGTCCTTTTAACAGCGATCGCGTATTT
CGTCTCGCTCAGGCGCAATCACGAATGAATAACGGTTTGGTTGATGCGAGTGATTTTGATGACGAGCGTA
ATGGCTGGCCTGTTGAACAAGTCTGGAAAGAAATGCATAAACTTTTGCCATTCTCACCGGATTCAGTCGT
CACTCATGGTGATTTCTCACTTGATAACCTTATTTTTGACGAGGGGAAATTAATAGGTTGTATTGATGTT
GGACGAGTCGGAATCGCAGACCGATACCAGGATCTTGCCATCCTATGGAACTGCCTCGGTGAGTTTTCTC
CTTCATTACAGAAACGGCTTTTTCAAAAATATGGTATTGATAATCCTGATATGAATAAATTGCAGTTTCA
TTTGATGCTCGATGAGTTTTTCTAATCAGAATTGGTTAATTGGTTGTAACACTGGCAGAGCATTACGCTG
ACTTGACGGGACGGCGCAAGCTCATGACCAAAATCCCTTAACGTGAGTTACGCGTCGTTCCACTGAGCGT
CAGACCCCGTAGAAAAGATCAAAGGATCTTCTTGAGATCCTTTTTTTCTGCGCGTAATCTGCTGCTTGCA
AACAAAAAAACCACCGCTACCAGCGGTGGTTTGTTTGCCGGATCAAGAGCTACCAACTCTTTTTCCGAAG
GTAACTGGCTTCAGCAGAGCGCAGATACCAAATACTGTTCTTCTAGTGTAGCCGTAGTTAGGCCACCACT
TCAAGAACTCTGTAGCACCGCCTACATACCTCGCTCTGCTAATCCTGTTACCAGTGGCTGCTGCCAGTGG
CGATAAGTCGTGTCTTACCGGGTTGGACTCAAGACGATAGTTACCGGATAAGGCGCAGCGGTCGGGCTGA
ACGGGGGGTTCGTGCACACAGCCCAGCTTGGAGCGAACGACCTACACCGAACTGAGATACCTACAGCGTG
AGCTATGAGAAAGCGCCACGCTTCCCGAAGGGAGAAAGGCGGACAGGTATCCGGTAAGCGGCAGGGTCGG
AACAGGAGAGCGCACGAGGGAGCTTCCAGGGGGAAACGCCTGGTATCTTTATAGTCCTGTCGGGTTTCGC
CACCTCTGACTTGAGCGTCGATTTTTGTGATGCTCGTCAGGGGGGCGGAGCCTATGGAAAAACGCCAGCA
ACGCGGCCTTTTTACGGTTCCTGGCCTTTTGCTGGCCTTTTGCTCACATGTT
